>Addgene plasmid #112039 | pJW1665 | depositor full sequence | sequence record 210826 | pJW1665 sequence 5622 bps
TCGCGCGTTTCGGTGATGACGGTGAAAACCTCTGACACATGCAGCTCCCGGAGACGGTCACAGCTTGTCT
GTAAGCGGATGCCGGGAGCAGACAAGCCCGTCAGGGCGCGTCAGCGGGTGTTGGCGGGTGTCGGGGCTGG
CTTAACTATGCGGCATCAGAGCAGATTGTACTGAGAGTGCACCAAACGACATTACTATATATATAATATA
GGAAGCATTTAATAGACAGCATCGTAATATATGTGTACTTTGCAGTTATGACGCCAGATGGCAGTAGTGG
AAGATATTCTTTATTGAAAAATAGCTTGTCACCTTACGTACAATCTTGATCCGGAGCTTTTCTTTTTTTG
CCGATTAAGAATTAATTCGGTCGAAAAAAGAAAAGGAGAGGGCCAAGAGGGAGGGCATTGGTGACTATTG
AGCACGTGAGTATACGTGATTAAGCACACAAAGGCAGCTTGGAGTATGTCTGTTATTAATTTCACAGGTA
GTTCTGGTCCATTGGTGAAAGTTTGCGGCTTGCAGAGCACAGAGGCCGCAGAATGTGCTCTAGATTCCGA
TGCTGACTTGCTGGGTATTATATGTGTGCCCAATAGAAAGAGAACAATTGACCCGGTTATTGCAAGGAAA
ATTTCAAGTCTTGTAAAAGCATATAAAAATAGTTCAGGCACTCCGAAATACTTGGTTGGCGTGTTTCGTA
ATCAACCTAAGGAGGATGTTTTGGCTCTGGTCAATGATTACGGCATTGATATCGTCCAACTGCATGGAGA
TGAGTCGTGGCAAGAATACCAAGAGTTCCTCGGTTTGCCAGTTATTAAAAGACTCGTATTTCCAAAAGAC
TGCAACATACTACTCAGTGCAGCTTCACAGAAACCTCATTCGTTTATTCCCTTGTTTGATTCAGAAGCAG
GTGGGACAGGTGAACTTTTGGATTGGAACTCGATTTCTGACTGGGTTGGAAGGCAAGAGAGCCCCGAAAG
CTTACATTTTATGTTAGCTGGTGGACTGACGCCAGAAAATGTTGGTGATGCGCTTAGATTAAATGGCGTT
ATTGGTGTTGATGTAAGCGGAGGTGTGGAGACAAATGGTGTAAAAGACTCTAACAAAATAGCAAATTTCG
TCAAAAATGCTAAGAAATAGGTTATTACTGAGTAGTATTTATTTAAGTATTGTTTGTGCACTTGCCTGCG
GTGTGAAATACCGCACAGATGCGTAAGGAGAAAATACCGCATCAGGAAATTGTAAACGTTAATATTTTGT
TAAAATTCGCGTTAAATTTTTGTTAAATCAGCTCATTTTTTAACCAATAGGCCGAAATCGGCAAAATCCC
TTATAAATCAAAAGAATAGACCGAGATAGGGT
[37 nt withheld, positions 1363-1399]
AAAGAACGTGGACTCCAACGTCAAAGG
[49 nt withheld, positions 1427-1475]
T
[91 nt withheld, positions 1477-1567]
G
[124 nt withheld, positions 1569-1692]
CGCGCCATTCGCCATTCAGGCTGCGCAACTGTTGGGAAGGGCGATCGGTGCGGGCCTCTTCGCTATTACG
CCAGCTGGCGAAGGGGGGATGTGCTGCAAGGCGATTAAGTTGGGTAACGCCAGGGTTTTCCCAGTCACGA
CGTTGTAAAACGACGGCCAGTGAATTGTAATACGACTCACTATAGGGCGAATTGGAGCTCCACCGCGGTG
GCGCAATCACACAATTCTCTCGGATACCACCTCGGTTGAAACTGACAGGTGGTTTGTTACGCATGCTAAT
GCAAAGGAGCCTATATACCTTTGGCTCGGCTGCTGTAACAGGGAATATAAAGGGCAGCATAATTTAGGAG
TTTAGTGAACTTGCAACATTTACTATTTTCCCTTCTTACGTAAATATTTTTCTTTTTAATTCTAAATCAA
TCTTTTTCAATTTTTTGTTTGTATTCTTTTCTTGCTTAAATCTATAACTACAAAAAACACATACATAAAC
TAAAAATGTTTTTCAACAGACTAAGCGCTGGCAAGCTGCTGGTACCACTCTCCGTGGTCCTGTACGCCCT
TTTCGTGGTAATATTACCTTTACAGAATTCTTTCCACTCCTCCAATGTTTTAGTTAGAGGTGCCGATGAT
GGGGATCCACTAGTCGCCACCATGGTGAGCAAGGGCGAGGAGGATAACATGGCCATCATCAAGGAGTTCA
TGCGCTTCAAGGTGCACATGGAGGGCTCCGTGAACGGCCACGAGTTCGAGATCGAGGGCGAGGGCGAGGG
CCGCCCCTACGAGGGCACCCAGACCGCCAAGCTGAAGGTGACCAAGGGTGGCCCCCTGCCCTTCGCCTGG
GACATCCTGTCCCCTCAGTTCATGTACGGCTCCAAGGCCTACGTGAAGCACCCCGCCGACATCCCCGACT
ACTTGAAGCTGTCCTTCCCCGAGGGCTTCAAGTGGGAGCGCGTGATGAACTTCGAGGACGGCGGCGTGGT
GACCGTGACCCAGGACTCCTCCCTGCAGGACGGCGAGTTCATCTACAAGGTGAAGCTGCGCGGCACCAAC
TTCCCCTCCGACGGCCCCGTAATGCAGAAGAAGACCATGGGCTGGGAGGCCTCCTCCGAGCGGATGTACC
CCGAGGACGGCGCCCTGAAGGGCGAGATCAAGCAGAGGCTGAAGCTGAAGGACGGCGGCCACTACGACGC
TGAGGTCAAGACCACCTACAAGGCCAAGAAGCCCGTGCAGCTGCCCGGCGCCTACAACGTCAACATCAAG
TTGGACATCACCTCCCACAACGAGGACTACACCATCGTGGAACAGTACGAACGCGCCGAGGGCCGCCACT
CCACCGGCGGCATGGACGAGCTGTACAAGCACGACGAATTGTAATCTAGAGTCATCATGTAATTAGTTAT
GTCACGCTTACATTCACGCCCTCCCCCCACATCCGCTCTAACCGAAAAGGAAGGAGTTAGACAACCTGAA
GTCTAGGTCCCTATTTATTTTTTTATAGTTATGTTAGTATTAAGAACGTTATTTATATTTCAAATTTTTC
TTTTTTTTCTGTACAGACGCGTGTACGCATGGCTCTAGAACTAGTGGATCCCCCGGGCTGCAGGAATTCG
ATATCAAGCTTATCGATACCGTCGACCTCGAGGGGGGGCCCGGTACCCAGCTTTTGTTCCCTTTAGTGAG
GGTTAATTCCGAGCTTGGCGTAATCATGGTCATAGCTGTTTCCTGTGTGAAATTGTTATCCGCTCACAAT
TCCACACAACATAGGAGCCGGAAGCATAAAGTGTAAAGCCTGGGGTGCCTAATGAGTGAGGTAACTCACA
TTAATTGCGTTGCGCTCACTGCCCGCTTTCCAGTCGGGAAACCTGTCGTGCCAGCTGCATTAATGAATCG
GCCAACGCGCGGGGAGAGGCGGTTTGCGTATTGGGCGCTCTTCCGCTTCCTCGCTCACTGACTCGCTGCG
CTCGGTCGTTCGGCTGCGGCGAGCGGTATCAGCTCACTCAAAGGCGGTAATACGGTTATCCACAGAATCA
GGGGATAACGCAGGAAAGAACATGTGAGCAAAAGGCCAGCAAAAGGCCAGGAACCGTAAAAAGGCCGCGT
TGCTGGCGTTTTTCCATAGGCTCGGCCCCCCTGACGAGCATCACAAAAATCGACGCTCAAGTCAGAGGTG
GCGAAACCCGACAGGACTATAAAGATACCAGGCGTTCCCCCCTGGAAGCTCCCTCGTGCGCTCTCCTGTT
CCGACCCTGCCGCTTACCGGATACCTGTCCGCCTTTCTCCCTTCGGGAAGCGTGGCGCTTTCTCAATGCT
CACGCTGTAGGTATCTCAGTTCGGTGTAGGTCGTTCGCTCCAAGCTGGGCTGTGTGCACGAACCCCCCGT
TCAGCCCGACCGCTGCGCCTTATCCGGTAACTATCGTCTTGAGTCCAACCCGGTAAGACACGACTTATCG
CCACTGGCAGCAGCCACTGGTAACAGGATTAGCAGAGCGAGGTATGTAGGCGGTGCTACAGAGTTCTTGA
AGTGGTGGCCTAACTACGGCTACACTAGAAGGACAGTATTTGGTATCTGCGCTCTGCTGAAGCCAGTTAC
CTTCGGAAAAAGAGTTGGTAGCTCTTGATCCGGCAAACAAACCACCGCTGGTAGCGGTGGTTTTTTTGTT
TGCAAGCAGCAGATTACGCGCAGAAAAAAAGGATCTCAAGAAGATCCTTTGATCTTTTCTACGGGGTCTG
ACGCTCAGTGGAACGAAAACTCACGTTAAGGGATTTTGGTCATGAGATTATCAAAAAGGATCTTCACCTA
GATCCTTTTAAATTAAAAATGAAGTTTTAAATCAATCTAAAGTATATATGAGTAAACTTGGTCTGACAGT
TACCAATGCTTAATCAGTGAGGCACCTATCTCAGCGATCTGTCTATTTCGTTCATCCATAGTTGCCTGAC
TGCCCGTCGTGTAGATAACTACGATACGGGAGGGCTTACCATCTGGCCCCAGTGCTGCAATGATACCGCG
AGACCCACGCTCACCGGCTCCAGATTTATCAGCAATAAACCAGCCAGCCGGAAGGGCCGAGCGCAGAAGT
GGTCCTGCAACTTTATCCGCCTCCATCCAGTCTATTAATTGTTGCCGGGAAGCTAGAGTAAGTAGTTCGC
CAGTTAATAGTTTGCGCAACGTTGTTGCCATTGCTACAGGCATCGTGGTGTCACGCTCGTCGTTTGGTAT
GGCTTCATTCAGCTCCGGTTCCCAACGATCAAGGCGAGTTACATGATCCCCCATGTTGTGAAAAAAAGCG
GTTAGCTCCTTCGGTCCTCCGATCGTTGTCAGAAGTAAGTTGGCCGCAGTGTTATCACTCATGGTTATGG
CAGCACTGCATAATTCTCTTACTGTCATGCCATCCGTAAGATGCTTTTCTGTGACTGGTGAGTACTCAAC
CAAGTCATTCTGAGAATAGTGTATGCGGCGACCGAGTTGCTCTTGCCCGGCGTCAATACGGGATAATACC
GCGCCACATAGCAGAACTTTAAAAGTGCTCATCATTGGAAAACGTTCTTCGGGGCGAAAACTCTCAAGGA
TCTTACCGCTGTTGAGATCCAGTTCGATGTAACCCACTCGTGCACCCAACTGATCTTCAGCATCTTTTAC
TTTCACCAGCGTTTCTGGGTGAGCAAAAACAGGAAGGCAAAATGCCGCAAAAAAGGGAATAAGGGCGACA
CGGAAATGTTGAATACTCATACTCTTCCTTTTTCAATATTATTGAAGCATTTATCAGGGTTATTGTCTCA
TGAGCGGATACATATTTGAATGTATTTAGAAAAATAAACAAATAGGGGTTCCGCGCACATTTCCCCGAAA
AGTGCCACCTGACGTCTAAGAAACCATTATTATCATGACATTAACCTATAAAAATAGGCGTATCACGAGG
CCCTTTCGTC
Features (pLannotate 1.2.2; 21 found; start..end, strand, type, name):
    137..184     +  misc_feature   bom (fragment): basis of mobility region from pBR322
    185..465     +  promoter       TRP1 promoter: S. cerevisiae TRP1
    466..1140    +  CDS            TRP1: phosphoribosylanthranilate isomerase, required for tryptophan biosynthesis; S. cerevisiae TRP1; yeast auxotrophic marker
   1187..1236    +  misc_feature   bom (fragment): basis of mobility region from pBR322
   1237..1692    -  rep_origin     f1 ori (sequence partly withheld): f1 bacteriophage origin of replication; arrow indicates direction of (+) strand synthesis
   1700..1857    -  CDS            lacZα (fragment): LacZα fragment of β-galactosidase; lacZ fragment
   1860..1878    +  promoter       T7 promoter: promoter for bacteriophage T7 RNA polymerase
   1887..1905    +  misc_feature   MCS (fragment): pBluescript multiple cloning site
   2188..2322    +  CDS            KAR2 (fragment): BIP_YEAST - Also known as GRP78 From Saccharomyces cerevisiae (strain ATCC 204508 / S288c) (Baker's yeast).
   2344..3051    +  CDS            mCherry: mCherry is a basic (constitutively fluorescent) red fluorescent protein published in 2004, derived from Discosoma sp.. It is reported to be a very rapidly-maturing monomer with low acid sensitivity.
   3077..3263    +  terminator     CYC1 terminator (fragment): S. cerevisiae CYC1; transcription terminator for CYC1
   3264..3349    +  misc_feature   MCS (fragment): pBluescript multiple cloning site
   3362..3380    -  promoter       T3 promoter: promoter for bacteriophage T3 RNA polymerase
   3425..3441    -  protein_bind   lac operator: The lac repressor binds to the lac operator to inhibit transcription in E. coli. This inhibition can be relieved by adding lactose or isopropyl-β-D-thiogalactopyranoside (IPTG). lac repressor encoded by lacI
   3449..3479    -  promoter       lac promoter: promoter for the E. coli lac operon
   3494..3515    -  protein_bind   CAP binding site: CAP binding activates transcription in the presence of cAMP. E. coli catabolite activator protein
   3528..3620    -  CDS            lacI (fragment): lac repressor; lacI; The lac repressor binds to the lac operator to inhibit transcription in E. coli. This inhibition can be relieved by adding lactose or isopropyl-β-D-thiogalactopyranoside (IPTG).
   3803..4391    -  rep_origin     ori: high-copy-number ColE1/pMB1/pBR322/pUC origin of replication
   4562..5422    -  CDS            AmpR: β-lactamase; bla; confers resistance to ampicillin, carbenicillin, and related antibiotics
   5423..5527    -  promoter       AmpR promoter: bla
   5622..35      +  CDS            rop (fragment) (across the origin): Rop protein, which maintains plasmids at low copy number; rop
