>Addgene plasmid #112039 | pJW1665 | addgene full sequence | sequence record 215319 | Addgene NGS Result
TCGCGCGTTTCGGTGATGACGGTGAAAACCTCTGACACATGCAGCTCCCGGAGACGGTCACAGCTTGTCT
GTAAGCGGATGCCGGGAGCAGACAAGCCCGTCAGGGCGCGTCAGCGGGTGTTGGCGGGTGTCGGGGCTGG
CTTAACTATGCGGCATCAGAGCAGATTGTACTGAGAGTGCACCATAGATCAACGACATTACTATATATAT
AATATAGGAAGCATTTAATAGAACAGCATCGTAATATATGTGTACTTTGCAGTTATGACGCCAGATGGCA
GTAGTGGAAGATATTCTTTATTGAAAAATAGCTTGTCACCTTACGTACAATCTTGATCCGGAGCTTTTCT
TTTTTTGCCGATTAAGAATTAATTCGGTCGAAAAAAGAAAAGGAGAGGGCCAAGAGGGAGGGCATTGGTG
ACTATTGAGCACGTGAGTATACGTGATTAAGCACACAAAGGCAGCTTGGAGTATGTCTGTTATTAATTTC
ACAGGTAGTTCTGGTCCATTGGTGAAAGTTTGCGGCTTGCAGAGCACAGAGGCCGCAGAATGTGCTCTAG
ATTCCGATGCTGACTTGCTGGGTATTATATGTGTGCCCAATAGAAAGAGAACAATTGACCCGGTTATTGC
AAGGAAAATTTCAAGTCTTGTAAAAGCATATAAAAATAGTTCAGGCACTCCGAAATACTTGGTTGGCGTG
TTTCGTAATCAACCTAAGGAGGATGTTTTGGCTCTGGTCAATGATTACGGCATTGATATCGTCCAACTGC
ATGGAGATGAGTCGTGGCAAGAATACCAAGAGTTCCTCGGTTTGCCAGTTATTAAAAGACTCGTATTTCC
AAAAGACTGCAACATACTACTCAGTGCAGCTTCACAGAAACCTCATTCGTTTATTCCCTTGTTTGATTCA
GAAGCAGGTGGGACAGGTGAACTTTTGGATTGGAACTCGATTTCTGACTGGGTTGGAAGGCAAGAGAGCC
CCGAAAGCTTACATTTTATGTTAGCTGGTGGACTGACGCCAGAAAATGTTGGTGATGCGCTTAGATTAAA
TGGCGTTATTGGTGTTGATGTAAGCGGAGGTGTGGAGACAAATGGTGTAAAAGACTCTAACAAAATAGCA
AATTTCGTCAAAAATGCTAAGAAATAGGTTATTACTGAGTAGTATTTATTTAAGTATTGTTTGTGCACTT
GCCGATCTATGCGGTGTGAAATACCGCACAGATGCGTAAGGAGAAAATACCGCATCAGGAAATTGTAAGC
GTTAATATTTTGTTAAAATTCGCGTTAAATTTTTGTTAAATCAGCTCATTTTTTAACCAATAGGCCGAAA
TCGGCAAAATCCCTTATAAATCAAAAGAATAGACCGAGATAGGGT
[37 nt withheld, positions 1376-1412]
AAAGAACGTGGACTCCAACGTCAAAGG
[49 nt withheld, positions 1440-1488]
T
[91 nt withheld, positions 1490-1580]
G
[124 nt withheld, positions 1582-1705]
CCATTCGCCATTCAGGCTGCGCAACTGTTGGGAAGGGCGATCGGTGCGGGCCTCTTCGCTATTACGCCAG
CTGGCGAAAGGGGGATGTGCTGCAAGGCGATTAAGTTGGGTAACGCCAGGGTTTTCCCAGTCACGACGTT
GTAAAACGACGGCCAGTGAATTGTAATACGACTCACTATAGGGCGAATTGGAGCTCCACCGCGGTGGCGC
AATCACACAATTCTCTCGGATACCACCTCGGTTGAAACTGACAGGTGGTTTGTTACGCATGCTAATGCAA
AGGAGCCTATATACCTTTGGCTCGGCTGCTGTAACAGGGAATATAAAGGGCAGCATAATTTAGGAGTTTA
GTGAACTTGCAACATTTACTATTTTCCCTTCTTACGTAAATATTTTTCTTTTTAATTCTAAATCAATCTT
TTTCAATTTTTTGTTTGTATTCTTTTCTTGCTTAAATCTATAACTACAAAAAACACATACATAAACTAAA
AATGTTTTTCAACAGACTAAGCGCTGGCAAGCTGCTGGTACCACTCTCCGTGGTCCTGTACGCCCTTTTC
GTGGTAATATTACCTTTACAGAATTCTTTCCACTCCTCCAATGTTTTAGTTAGAGGTGCCGATGATGGGG
ATCCACTAGTCGCCACCATGGTGAGCAAGGGCGAGGAGGATAACATGGCCATCATCAAGGAGTTCATGCG
CTTCAAGGTGCACATGGAGGGCTCCGTGAACGGCCACGAGTTCGAGATCGAGGGCGAGGGCGAGGGCCGC
CCCTACGAGGGCACCCAGACCGCCAAGCTGAAGGTGACCAAGGGTGGCCCCCTGCCCTTCGCCTGGGACA
TCCTGTCCCCTCAGTTCATGTACGGCTCCAAGGCCTACGTGAAGCACCCCGCCGACATCCCCGACTACTT
GAAGCTGTCCTTCCCCGAGGGCTTCAAGTGGGAGCGCGTGATGAACTTCGAGGACGGCGGCGTGGTGACC
GTGACCCAGGACTCCTCCCTGCAGGACGGCGAGTTCATCTACAAGGTGAAGCTGCGCGGCACCAACTTCC
CCTCCGACGGCCCCGTAATGCAGAAGAAGACCATGGGCTGGGAGGCCTCCTCCGAGCGGATGTACCCCGA
GGACGGCGCCCTGAAGGGCGAGATCAAGCAGAGGCTGAAGCTGAAGGACGGCGGCCACTACGACGCTGAG
GTCAAGACCACCTACAAGGCCAAGAAGCCCGTGCAGCTGCCCGGCGCCTACAACGTCAACATCAAGTTGG
ACATCACCTCCCACAACGAGGACTACACCATCGTGGAACAGTACGAACGCGCCGAGGGCCGCCACTCCAC
CGGCGGCATGGACGAGCTGTACAAGCACGACGAATTGTAATCTAGAGTCATCATGTAATTAGTTATGTCA
CGCTTACATTCACGCCCTCCCCCCACATCCGCTCTAACCGAAAAGGAAGGAGTTAGACAACCTGAAGTCT
AGGTCCCTATTTATTTTTTTATAGTTATGTTAGTATTAAGAACGTTATTTATATTTCAAATTTTTCTTTT
TTTTCTGTACAGACGCGTGTACGCATGGCTCTAGAACTAGTGGATCCCCCGGGCTGCAGGAATTCGATAT
CAAGCTTATCGATACCGTCGACCTCGAGGGGGGGCCCGGTACCAGCTTTTGTTCCCTTTAGTGAGGGTTA
ATTTCGAGCTTGGCGTAATCATGGTCATAGCTGTTTCCTGTGTGAAATTGTTATCCGCTCACAATTCCAC
ACAACATACGAGCCGGAAGCATAAAGTGTAAAGCCTGGGGTGCCTAATGAGTGAGCTAACTCACATTAAT
TGCGTTGCGCTCACTGCCCGCTTTCCAGTCGGGAAACCTGTCGTGCCAGCTGCATTAATGAATCGGCCAA
CGCGCGGGGAGAGGCGGTTTGCGTATTGGGCGCTCTTCCGCTTCCTCGCTCACTGACTCGCTGCGCTCGG
TCGTTCGGCTGCGGCGAGCGGTATCAGCTCACTCAAAGGCGGTAATACGGTTATCCACAGAATCAGGGGA
TAACGCAGGAAAGAACATGTGAGCAAAAGGCCAGCAAAAGGCCAGGAACCGTAAAAAGGCCGCGTTGCTG
GCGTTTTTCCATAGGCTCCGCCCCCCTGACGAGCATCACAAAAATCGACGCTCAAGTCAGAGGTGGCGAA
ACCCGACAGGACTATAAAGATACCAGGCGTTTCCCCCTGGAAGCTCCCTCGTGCGCTCTCCTGTTCCGAC
CCTGCCGCTTACCGGATACCTGTCCGCCTTTCTCCCTTCGGGAAGCGTGGCGCTTTCTCATAGCTCACGC
TGTAGGTATCTCAGTTCGGTGTAGGTCGTTCGCTCCAAGCTGGGCTGTGTGCACGAACCCCCCGTTCAGC
CCGACCGCTGCGCCTTATCCGGTAACTATCGTCTTGAGTCCAACCCGGTAAGACACGACTTATCGCCACT
GGCAGCAGCCACTGGTAACAGGATTAGCAGAGCGAGGTATGTAGGCGGTGCTACAGAGTTCTTGAAGTGG
TGGCCTAACTACGGCTACACTAGAAGAACAGTATTTGGTATCTGCGCTCTGCTGAAGCCAGTTACCTTCG
GAAAAAGAGTTGGTAGCTCTTGATCCGGCAAACAAACCACCGCTGGTAGCGGTGGTTTTTTTGTTTGCAA
GCAGCAGATTACGCGCAGAAAAAAAGGATCTCAAGAAGATCCTTTGATCTTTTCTACGGGGTCTGACGCT
CAGTGGAACGAAAACTCACGTTAAGGGATTTTGGTCATGAGATTATCAAAAAGGATCTTCACCTAGATCC
TTTTAAATTAAAAATGAAGTTTTAAATCAATCTAAAGTATATATGAGTAAACTTGGTCTGACAGTTACCA
ATGCTTAATCAGTGAGGCACCTATCTCAGCGATCTGTCTATTTCGTTCATCCATAGTTGCCTGACTCCCC
GTCGTGTAGATAACTACGATACGGGAGGGCTTACCATCTGGCCCCAGTGCTGCAATGATACCGCGAGACC
CACGCTCACCGGCTCCAGATTTATCAGCAATAAACCAGCCAGCCGGAAGGGCCGAGCGCAGAAGTGGTCC
TGCAACTTTATCCGCCTCCATCCAGTCTATTAATTGTTGCCGGGAAGCTAGAGTAAGTAGTTCGCCAGTT
AATAGTTTGCGCAACGTTGTTGCCATTGCTACAGGCATCGTGGTGTCACGCTCGTCGTTTGGTATGGCTT
CATTCAGCTCCGGTTCCCAACGATCAAGGCGAGTTACATGATCCCCCATGTTGTGCAAAAAAGCGGTTAG
CTCCTTCGGTCCTCCGATCGTTGTCAGAAGTAAGTTGGCCGCAGTGTTATCACTCATGGTTATGGCAGCA
CTGCATAATTCTCTTACTGTCATGCCATCCGTAAGATGCTTTTCTGTGACTGGTGAGTACTCAACCAAGT
CATTCTGAGAATAGTGTATGCGGCGACCGAGTTGCTCTTGCCCGGCGTCAATACGGGATAATACCGCGCC
ACATAGCAGAACTTTAAAAGTGCTCATCATTGGAAAACGTTCTTCGGGGCGAAAACTCTCAAGGATCTTA
CCGCTGTTGAGATCCAGTTCGATGTAACCCACTCGTGCACCCAACTGATCTTCAGCATCTTTTACTTTCA
CCAGCGTTTCTGGGTGAGCAAAAACAGGAAGGCAAAATGCCGCAAAAAAGGGAATAAGGGCGACACGGAA
ATGTTGAATACTCATACTCTTCCTTTTTCAATATTATTGAAGCATTTATCAGGGTTATTGTCTCATGAGC
GGATACATATTTGAATGTATTTAGAAAAATAAACAAATAGGGGTTCCGCGCACATTTCCCCGAAAAGTGC
CACCTGACGTCTAAGAAACCATTATTATCATGACATTAACCTATAAAAATAGGCGTATCACGAGGCCCTT
TCGTC
Features (pLannotate 1.2.2; 21 found; start..end, strand, type, name):
    137..186     +  misc_feature   bom (fragment): basis of mobility region from pBR322
    325..472     +  promoter       TRP1 promoter: S. cerevisiae TRP1
    473..1147    +  CDS            TRP1: phosphoribosylanthranilate isomerase, required for tryptophan biosynthesis; S. cerevisiae TRP1; yeast auxotrophic marker
   1198..1249    +  misc_feature   bom (fragment): basis of mobility region from pBR322
   1277..1705    -  rep_origin     f1 ori (sequence partly withheld): f1 bacteriophage origin of replication; arrow indicates direction of (+) strand synthesis
   1709..1866    -  CDS            lacZα (fragment): LacZα fragment of β-galactosidase; lacZ fragment
   1869..1887    +  promoter       T7 promoter: promoter for bacteriophage T7 RNA polymerase
   1896..1914    +  misc_feature   MCS (fragment): pBluescript multiple cloning site
   2197..2331    +  CDS            KAR2 (fragment): BIP_YEAST - Also known as GRP78 From Saccharomyces cerevisiae (strain ATCC 204508 / S288c) (Baker's yeast).
   2353..3060    +  CDS            mCherry: mCherry is a basic (constitutively fluorescent) red fluorescent protein published in 2004, derived from Discosoma sp.. It is reported to be a very rapidly-maturing monomer with low acid sensitivity.
   3086..3272    +  terminator     CYC1 terminator (fragment): S. cerevisiae CYC1; transcription terminator for CYC1
   3273..3358    +  misc_feature   MCS (fragment): pBluescript multiple cloning site
   3370..3388    -  promoter       T3 promoter: promoter for bacteriophage T3 RNA polymerase
   3433..3449    -  protein_bind   lac operator: The lac repressor binds to the lac operator to inhibit transcription in E. coli. This inhibition can be relieved by adding lactose or isopropyl-β-D-thiogalactopyranoside (IPTG). lac repressor encoded by lacI
   3457..3487    -  promoter       lac promoter: promoter for the E. coli lac operon
   3502..3523    -  protein_bind   CAP binding site: CAP binding activates transcription in the presence of cAMP. E. coli catabolite activator protein
   3536..3628    -  CDS            lacI (fragment): lac repressor; lacI; The lac repressor binds to the lac operator to inhibit transcription in E. coli. This inhibition can be relieved by adding lactose or isopropyl-β-D-thiogalactopyranoside (IPTG).
   3811..4399    -  rep_origin     ori: high-copy-number ColE1/pMB1/pBR322/pUC origin of replication
   4570..5430    -  CDS            AmpR: β-lactamase; bla; confers resistance to ampicillin, carbenicillin, and related antibiotics
   5431..5535    -  promoter       AmpR promoter: bla
   5630..35      +  CDS            rop (fragment) (across the origin): Rop protein, which maintains plasmids at low copy number; rop
