[The description below was written by a language model from this plasmid's Addgene catalogue record and pLannotate feature annotations shown in this document.]
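Description:
pJW1665 is a yeast integrating expression plasmid built on the pRS304 backbone and designed to place an ER-localized mCherry reporter at the TRP1 locus of Saccharomyces cerevisiae. As expected for an integrating vector, neither feature table shows a yeast replication origin (no 2μ or CEN/ARS), so stable maintenance in yeast depends on recombination into the genome. Transformants are selected by tryptophan prototrophy, conferred by the TRP1 gene with its own promoter. In E. coli the plasmid is propagated through a high-copy ColE1/pUC-type origin and selected with ampicillin via the AmpR (β-lactamase) cassette. The backbone also carries pBluescript-derived elements: an f1 origin, T7 and T3 promoters, lacZα and lac promoter/operator remnants, and fragments of the multiple cloning site flanking the insert.

The payload, assembled by Gibson cloning, consists of a short fragment of the KAR2 (yeast BiP) coding sequence placed just upstream of the full mCherry coding sequence, followed by a CYC1 terminator fragment. The KAR2 portion presumably supplies the signal sequence that directs the fusion into the ER, although the annotation does not say which part of KAR2 it is, and no ER retention motif is annotated. The catalogue lists the TPI promoter as driving expression. It is not annotated in either table, but an unannotated gap of nearly 300 bp between the cloning-site fragment and the KAR2 fragment is where it would lie. The depositor and sequencing-derived records differ by only a few bases in length and share the same feature layout. The construct provides a constitutive red fluorescent ER marker, and was deposited with a study of SRP-dependent protein targeting.
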