Addgene plasmid #112039: pJW1665
Purpose: Integrating plasmid for expression of ER localized mCherry at TRP1 locus
Depositing lab: Jonathan Weissman. Depositing organization: University of California, San Francisco (UCSF). Publication: Defining the physiological role of SRP in protein-targeting efficiency and specificity. Costa EA, Subramanian K, Nunnari J, Weissman JS. Science. 2018 Jan 18. pii: science.aar3607. doi: 10.1126/science.aar3607. PubMed 29348368.
Backbone
  Vector backbone: pRS304
  Vector type: Yeast Expression
  Selectable markers: TRP1
Growth in bacteria
  Bacterial resistance: Ampicillin, 100 μg/mL
  Growth temperature: 37°C
  Growth strain: DH5alpha
  Copy number: Unknown
Gene/Insert
  Gene/Insert name: ER-mCherry
  Promoter: TPI
  Cloning method: Gibson Cloning
  Sequencing primers: 5′ gtaaaacgacggccagt
Terms and licenses: Academic/Nonprofit Terms; Industry Terms: Not Available to Industry
How to cite: pJW1665 was a gift from Jonathan Weissman (Addgene plasmid # 112039 ; http://n2t.net/addgene:112039 ; RRID:Addgene_112039)
