>Addgene plasmid #112039 | pJW1665 | depositor partial sequence | sequence record 210827 | Kar2 signal peptide-mCherry-HDEL
ATGTTTTTCAACAGACTAAGCGCTGGCAAGCTGCTGGTACCACTCTCCGTGGTCCTGTACGCCCTTTTCG
TGGTAATATTACCTTTACAGAATTCTTTCCACTCCTCCAATGTTTTAGTTAGAGGTGCCGATGATGGGGA
TCCACTAGTCGCCACCATGGTGAGCAAGGGCGAGGAGGATAACATGGCCATCATCAAGGAGTTCATGCGC
TTCAAGGTGCACATGGAGGGCTCCGTGAACGGCCACGAGTTCGAGATCGAGGGCGAGGGCGAGGGCCGCC
CCTACGAGGGCACCCAGACCGCCAAGCTGAAGGTGACCAAGGGTGGCCCCCTGCCCTTCGCCTGGGACAT
CCTGTCCCCTCAGTTCATGTACGGCTCCAAGGCCTACGTGAAGCACCCCGCCGACATCCCCGACTACTTG
AAGCTGTCCTTCCCCGAGGGCTTCAAGTGGGAGCGCGTGATGAACTTCGAGGACGGCGGCGTGGTGACCG
TGACCCAGGACTCCTCCCTGCAGGACGGCGAGTTCATCTACAAGGTGAAGCTGCGCGGCACCAACTTCCC
CTCCGACGGCCCCGTAATGCAGAAGAAGACCATGGGCTGGGAGGCCTCCTCCGAGCGGATGTACCCCGAG
GACGGCGCCCTGAAGGGCGAGATCAAGCAGAGGCTGAAGCTGAAGGACGGCGGCCACTACGACGCTGAGG
TCAAGACCACCTACAAGGCCAAGAAGCCCGTGCAGCTGCCCGGCGCCTACAACGTCAACATCAAGTTGGA
CATCACCTCCCACAACGAGGACTACACCATCGTGGAACAGTACGAACGCGCCGAGGGCCGCCACTCCACC
GGCGGCATGGACGAGCTGTACAAGCACGACGAATTGTAA
